>Addgene plasmid #208955 | Polymerase variant click editor (CE1) - pCMV-T7-PCV2-nCas9-T7Sequenase (JO584) | addgene full sequence | sequence record 415744 | Addgene NGS Result
GAAGATCCTTTGATCTTTTCTACGGGGTCTGACGCTCAGTGGAACGAAAACTCACGTTAAGGGATTTTGG
TCATGAGATTATCAAAAAGGATCTTCACCTAGATCCTTTTAAATTAAAAATGAAGTTTTAAATCAATCTA
AAGTATATATGAGTAAACTTGGTCTGACAGTTACCAATGCTTAATCAGTGAGGCACCTATCTCAGCGATC
TGTCTATTTCGTTCATCCATAGTTGCCTGACTCCCCGTCGTGTAGATAACTACGATACGGGAGGGCTTAC
CATCTGGCCCCAGTGCTGCAATGATACCGCGCGAACCACGCTCACCGGCTCCAGATTTATCAGCAATAAA
CCAGCCAGCCGGAAGGGCCGAGCGCAGAAGTGGTCCTGCAACTTTATCCGCCTCCATCCAGTCTATTAAT
TGTTGCCGGGAAGCTAGAGTAAGTAGTTCGCCAGTTAATAGTTTGCGCAACGTTGTTGCCATTGCTACAG
GCATCGTGGTGTCACGCTCGTCGTTTGGTATGGCTTCATTCAGCTCCGGTTCCCAACGATCAAGGCGAGT
TACATGATCCCCCATGTTGTGCAAAAAAGCGGTTAGCTCCTTCGGTCCTCCGATCGTTGTCAGAAGTAAG
TTGGCCGCAGTGTTATCACTCATGGTTATGGCAGCACTGCATAATTCTCTTACTGTCATGCCATCCGTAA
GATGCTTTTCTGTGACTGGTGAGTACTCAACCAAGTCATTCTGAGAATAGTGTATGCGGCGACCGAGTTG
CTCTTGCCCGGCGTCAATACGGGATAATACCGCGCCACATAGCAGAACTTTAAAAGTGCTCATCATTGGA
AAACGTTCTTCGGGGCGAAAACTCTCAAGGATCTTACCGCTGTTGAGATCCAGTTCGATGTAACCCACTC
GTGCACCCAACTGATCTTCAGCATCTTTTACTTTCACCAGCGTTTCTGGGTGAGCAAAAACAGGAAGGCA
AAATGCCGCAAAAAAGGGAATAAGGGCGACACGGAAATGTTGAATACTCATACTCTTCCTTTTTCAATAT
TATTGAAGCATTTATCAGGGTTATTGTCTCATGAGCGGATACATATTTGAATGTATTTAGAAAAATAAAC
AAATAGGGGTTCCGCGCACATTTCCCCGAAAAGTGCCACCTGACGTCGACGGATCGGGAGATCGATCTCC
CGATCCCCTAGGGTCGACTCTCAGTACAATCTGCTCTGATGCCGCATAGTTAAGCCAGTATCTGCTCCCT
GCTTGTGTGTTGGAGGTCGCTGAGTAGTGCGCGAGCAAAATTTAAGCTACAACAAGGCAAGGCTTGACCG
ACAATTGCATGAAGAATCTGCTTAGGGTTAGGCGTTTTGCGCTGCTTCGCGATGTACGGGCCAGATATAC
GCGTTGACATTGATTATTGACTAGTTATTAATAGTAATCAATTACGGGGTCATTAGTTCATAGCCCATAT
ATGGAGTTCCGCGTTACATAACTTACGGTAAATGGCCCGCCTGGCTGACCGCCCAACGACCCCCGCCCAT
TGACGTCAATAATGACGTATGTTCCCATAGTAACGCCAATAGGGACTTTCCATTGACGTCAATGGGTGGA
GTATTTACGGTAAACTGCCCACTTGGCAGTACATCAAGTGTATCATATGCCAAGTACGCCCCCTATTGAC
GTCAATGACGGTAAATGGCCCGCCTGGCATTATGCCCAGTACATGACCTTATGGGACTTTCCTACTTGGC
AGTACATCTACGTATTAGTCATCGCTATTACCATGGTGATGCGGTTTTGGCAGTACATCAATGGGCGTGG
ATAGCGGTTTGACTCACGGGGATTTCCAAGTCTCCACCCCATTGACGTCAATGGGAGTTTGTTTTGGCAC
CAAAATCAACGGGACTTTCCAAAATGTCGTAACAACTCCGCCCCATTGACGCAAATGGGCGGTAGGCGTG
TACGGTGGGAGGTCTATATAAGCAGAGCTGGTTTAGTGAACCGTCAGATCCGCTAGAGATCCGCGGCCGC
TAATACGACTCACTATAGGGAGAGCCGCCACCATGAGCCCATCTAAGAAAAACGGCAGAAGCGGACCTCA
ACCTCACAAGCGGTGGGTCTTTACCCTGAACAACCCCAGCGAAGATGAGAGAAAGAAGATCCGGGACCTG
CCTATCAGCCTGTTCGACTACTTCATCGTGGGCGAGGAAGGAAATGAGGAAGGCCGGACCCCCCACCTGC
AGGGCTTCGCCAACTTCGTGAAAAAGCAGACCTTCAACAAGGTGAAGTGGTACCTGGGCGCTAGATGCCA
CATCGAGAAGGCCAAGGGCACCGACCAGCAGAACAAAGAGTACTGCAGCAAGGAAGGCAATCTGCTGATG
GAATGTGGCGCCCCTAGATCCCAGGGACAGAGAAGCGGAGGCTCTAGCGGCTCCGAGACACCCGGCACAT
CTGAGTCCGCCACCCCTGAGAGCAGCGGCGGCAGCGACAAGAAGTACAGCATCGGCCTGGACATCGGCAC
CAACTCTGTGGGCTGGGCCGTGATCACCGACGAGTACAAGGTGCCCAGCAAGAAATTCAAGGTGCTGGGC
AACACCGACCGGCACAGCATCAAGAAGAACCTGATCGGAGCCCTGCTGTTCGACAGCGGCGAAACAGCCG
AGGCCACCCGGCTGAAGAGAACCGCCAGAAGAAGATACACCAGACGGAAGAACCGGATCTGCTATCTGCA
AGAGATCTTCAGCAACGAGATGGCCAAGGTGGACGACAGCTTCTTCCACAGACTGGAAGAGTCCTTCCTG
GTGGAAGAGGATAAGAAGCACGAGCGGCACCCCATCTTCGGCAACATCGTGGACGAGGTGGCCTACCACG
AGAAGTACCCCACCATCTACCACCTGAGAAAGAAACTGGTGGACAGCACCGACAAGGCCGACCTGCGGCT
GATCTATCTGGCCCTGGCCCACATGATCAAGTTCCGGGGCCACTTCCTGATCGAGGGCGACCTGAACCCC
GACAACAGCGACGTGGACAAGCTGTTCATCCAGCTGGTGCAGACCTACAACCAGCTGTTCGAGGAAAACC
CCATCAACGCCAGCGGCGTGGACGCCAAGGCCATCCTGTCTGCCAGACTGAGCAAGAGCAGACGGCTGGA
AAATCTGATCGCCCAGCTGCCCGGCGAGAAGAAGAATGGCCTGTTCGGAAACCTGATTGCCCTGAGCCTG
GGCCTGACCCCCAACTTCAAGAGCAACTTCGACCTGGCCGAGGATGCCAAACTGCAGCTGAGCAAGGACA
CCTACGACGACGACCTGGACAACCTGCTGGCCCAGATCGGCGACCAGTACGCCGACCTGTTTCTGGCCGC
CAAGAACCTGTCCGACGCCATCCTGCTGAGCGACATCCTGAGAGTGAACACCGAGATCACCAAGGCCCCC
CTGAGCGCCTCTATGATCAAGAGATACGACGAGCACCACCAGGACCTGACCCTGCTGAAAGCTCTCGTGC
GGCAGCAGCTGCCTGAGAAGTACAAAGAGATTTTCTTCGACCAGAGCAAGAACGGCTACGCCGGCTACAT
TGACGGCGGAGCCAGCCAGGAAGAGTTCTACAAGTTCATCAAGCCCATCCTGGAAAAGATGGACGGCACC
GAGGAACTGCTCGTGAAGCTGAACAGAGAGGACCTGCTGCGGAAGCAGCGGACCTTCGACAACGGCAGCA
TCCCCCACCAGATCCACCTGGGAGAGCTGCACGCCATTCTGCGGCGGCAGGAAGATTTTTACCCATTCCT
GAAGGACAACCGGGAAAAGATCGAGAAGATCCTGACCTTCCGCATCCCCTACTACGTGGGCCCTCTGGCC
AGGGGAAACAGCAGATTCGCCTGGATGACCAGAAAGAGCGAGGAAACCATCACCCCCTGGAACTTCGAGG
AAGTGGTGGACAAGGGCGCTTCCGCCCAGAGCTTCATCGAGCGGATGACCAACTTCGATAAGAACCTGCC
CAACGAGAAGGTGCTGCCCAAGCACAGCCTGCTGTACGAGTACTTCACCGTGTATAACGAGCTGACCAAA
GTGAAATACGTGACCGAGGGAATGAGAAAGCCCGCCTTCCTGAGCGGCGAGCAGAAAAAGGCCATCGTGG
ACCTGCTGTTCAAGACCAACCGGAAAGTGACCGTGAAGCAGCTGAAAGAGGACTACTTCAAGAAAATCGA
GTGCTTCGACTCCGTGGAAATCTCCGGCGTGGAAGATCGGTTCAACGCCTCCCTGGGCACATACCACGAT
CTGCTGAAAATTATCAAGGACAAGGACTTCCTGGACAATGAGGAAAACGAGGACATTCTGGAAGATATCG
TGCTGACCCTGACACTGTTTGAGGACAGAGAGATGATCGAGGAACGGCTGAAAACCTATGCCCACCTGTT
CGACGACAAAGTGATGAAGCAGCTGAAGCGGCGGAGATACACCGGCTGGGGCAGGCTGAGCCGGAAGCTG
ATCAACGGCATCCGGGACAAGCAGTCCGGCAAGACAATCCTGGATTTCCTGAAGTCCGACGGCTTCGCCA
ACAGAAACTTCATGCAGCTGATCCACGACGACAGCCTGACCTTTAAAGAGGACATCCAGAAAGCCCAGGT
GTCCGGCCAGGGCGATAGCCTGCACGAGCACATTGCCAATCTGGCCGGCAGCCCCGCCATTAAGAAGGGC
ATCCTGCAGACAGTGAAGGTGGTGGACGAGCTCGTGAAAGTGATGGGCCGGCACAAGCCCGAGAACATCG
TGATCGAAATGGCCAGAGAGAACCAGACCACCCAGAAGGGACAGAAGAACAGCCGCGAGAGAATGAAGCG
GATCGAAGAGGGCATCAAAGAGCTGGGCAGCCAGATCCTGAAAGAACACCCCGTGGAAAACACCCAGCTG
CAGAACGAGAAGCTGTACCTGTACTACCTGCAGAATGGGCGGGATATGTACGTGGACCAGGAACTGGACA
TCAACCGGCTGTCCGACTACGATGTGGACGCTATCGTGCCTCAGAGCTTTCTGAAGGACGACTCCATCGA
CAACAAGGTGCTGACCAGAAGCGACAAGAACCGGGGCAAGAGCGACAACGTGCCCTCCGAAGAGGTCGTG
AAGAAGATGAAGAACTACTGGCGGCAGCTGCTGAACGCCAAGCTGATTACCCAGAGAAAGTTCGACAATC
TGACCAAGGCCGAGAGAGGCGGCCTGAGCGAACTGGATAAGGCCGGCTTCATCAAGAGACAGCTGGTGGA
AACCCGGCAGATCACAAAGCACGTGGCACAGATCCTGGACTCCCGGATGAACACTAAGTACGACGAGAAT
GACAAGCTGATCCGGGAAGTGAAAGTGATCACCCTGAAGTCCAAGCTGGTGTCCGATTTCCGGAAGGATT
TCCAGTTTTACAAAGTGCGCGAGATCAACAACTACCACCACGCCCACGACGCCTACCTGAACGCCGTCGT
GGGAACCGCCCTGATCAAAAAGTACCCTAAGCTGGAAAGCGAGTTCGTGTACGGCGACTACAAGGTGTAC
GACGTGCGGAAGATGATCGCCAAGAGCGAGCAGGAAATCGGCAAGGCTACCGCCAAGTACTTCTTCTACA
GCAACATCATGAACTTTTTCAAGACCGAGATTACCCTGGCCAACGGCGAGATCCGGAAGCGGCCTCTGAT
CGAGACAAACGGCGAAACCGGGGAGATCGTGTGGGATAAGGGCCGGGATTTTGCCACCGTGCGGAAAGTG
CTGAGCATGCCCCAAGTGAATATCGTGAAAAAGACCGAGGTGCAGACAGGCGGCTTCAGCAAAGAGTCTA
TCCTGCCCAAGAGGAACAGCGATAAGCTGATCGCCAGAAAGAAGGACTGGGACCCTAAGAAGTACGGCGG
CTTCGACAGCCCCACCGTGGCCTATTCTGTGCTGGTGGTGGCCAAAGTGGAAAAGGGCAAGTCCAAGAAA
CTGAAGAGTGTGAAAGAGCTGCTGGGGATCACCATCATGGAAAGAAGCAGCTTCGAGAAGAATCCCATCG
ACTTTCTGGAAGCCAAGGGCTACAAAGAAGTGAAAAAGGACCTGATCATCAAGCTGCCTAAGTACTCCCT
GTTCGAGCTGGAAAACGGCCGGAAGAGAATGCTGGCCTCTGCCGGCGAACTGCAGAAGGGAAACGAACTG
GCCCTGCCCTCCAAATATGTGAACTTCCTGTACCTGGCCAGCCACTATGAGAAGCTGAAGGGCTCCCCCG
AGGATAATGAGCAGAAACAGCTGTTTGTGGAACAGCACAAGCACTACCTGGACGAGATCATCGAGCAGAT
CAGCGAGTTCTCCAAGAGAGTGATCCTGGCCGACGCTAATCTGGACAAAGTGCTGTCCGCCTACAACAAG
CACCGGGATAAGCCCATCAGAGAGCAGGCCGAGAATATCATCCACCTGTTTACCCTGACCAATCTGGGAG
CCCCTGCCGCCTTCAAGTACTTTGACACCACCATCGACCGGAAGAGGTACACCAGCACCAAAGAGGTGCT
GGACGCCACCCTGATCCACCAGAGCATCACCGGCCTGTACGAGACACGGATCGACCTGTCTCAGCTGGGA
GGTGACTCCGGCGGAAGCTCTGGTGGCAGCAAGCGGACCGCCGACGGCTCTGAATTCGAGAGCCCTAAGA
AGAAAAGAAAGGTGAGCGGAGGCTCTAGCGGCGGAAGCATCGTGTCTGACATCGAGGCCAACGCCCTGCT
GGAAAGCGTGACAAAGTTCCACTGCGGCGTGATCTACGACTACAGCACCGCCGAGTACGTGTCATATAGA
CCTAGCGACTTCGGCGCTTATCTGGACGCCCTCGAGGCCGAGGTGGCCAGAGGTGGCCTGATCGTGTTTC
ATAATGGCCACAAGTACGACGTGCCCGCCCTGACCAAGCTGGCCAAGCTGCAGCTGAATAGAGAATTCCA
CCTGCCTCGCGAAAACTGCATCGACACACTCGTGCTGTCCAGACTGATCCACAGCAACCTGAAGGACACA
GATATGGGCCTGCTGCGGTCCGGCAAGCTGCCTGGCATGCTGGAAGAACAGGGCGAGGAATACGTGGACG
GCATGGAATGGTGGAACTTCAACGAGGAAATGATGGACTACAACGTGCAGGACGTGGTGGTGACCAAGGC
CCTGCTTGAGAAGCTGCTCAGCGACAAGCACTACTTCCCACCTGAGATCGACTTCACCGATGTGGGTTAT
ACGACCTTCTGGTCCGAGAGCCTGGAAGCCGTGGACATCGAACACCGGGCCGCTTGGCTGCTGGCCAAGC
AGGAGAGAAACGGCTTCCCCTTCGACACCAAAGCCATCGAGGAACTGTACGTGGAACTGGCTGCCCGGAG
AAGCGAGCTGCTGAGGAAGCTTACCGAAACTTTCGGCTCTTGGTACCAGCCAAAGGGCGGAACAGAAATG
TTCTGCCACCCCCGGACCGGCAAGCCTCTGCCCAAGTACCCTCGCATCAAGACCCCTAAAGTGGGCGGCA
TCTTCAAGAAGCCCAAGAACAAGGCTCAGAGAGAAGGAAGAGAGCCTTGCGAGCTGGATACAAGGGAGTA
CGTGGCTGGAGCACCTTACACCCCTGTGGAACACGTGGTGTTCAACCCCAGCTCCCGGGACCACATCCAA
AAGAAGCTGCAGGAAGCCGGATGGGTCCCCACCAAGTACACAGACAAGGGAGCCCCTGTGGTGGACGACG
AGGTGCTGGAGGGAGTGCGGGTGGATGACCCCGAGAAGCAGGCCGCCATAGACCTGATCAAGGAGTACCT
GATGATCCAGAAAAGAATTGGCCAGAGCGCCGAAGGCGACAAGGCCTGGCTGAGATACGTGGCCGAAGAT
GGAAAGATCCACGGCAGCGTGAACCCAAACGGCGCTGTTACAGGCAGAGCTACACACGCCTTCCCTAATC
TGGCCCAGATCCCTGGCGTCCGGAGCCCCTACGGCGAGCAATGTAGAGCCGCTTTTGGCGCCGAGCACCA
CCTGGATGGGATCACCGGCAAACCTTGGGTGCAGGCCGGCATCGACGCCTCCGGCCTTGAGCTGAGATGC
CTGGCCCATTTTATGGCCCGATTCGACAACGGAGAGTACGCCCACGAGATCCTGAACGGCGATATTCACA
CCAAGAACCAGATCGCAGCCGAACTGCCTACCAGAGATAACGCCAAAACATTTATCTACGGATTCCTGTA
CGGCGCCGGCGACGAAAAAATCGGCCAGATCGTGGGCGCCGGCAAGGAAAGAGGCAAAGAGCTGAAGAAG
AAGTTCCTGGAGAACACCCCAGCTATCGCCGCCCTGAGAGAGAGCATCCAACAGACACTGGTCGAAAGCT
CTCAGTGGGTCGCCGGCGAGCAGCAGGTTAAGTGGAAGCGGCGGTGGATCAAGGGCCTGGATGGCCGGAA
GGTGCACGTGCGGAGCCCTCACGCCGCTCTGAACACCCTGCTGCAAAGCGCCGGCGCTCTGATTTGTAAA
CTGTGGATCATCAAAACCGAAGAGATGCTGGTGGAAAAAGGCCTGAAGCACGGATGGGACGGCGACTTCG
CCTACATGGCCTGGGTCCATGATGAGATCCAGGTGGGCTGCAGAACCGAGGAAATCGCCCAGGTGGTCAT
CGAAACCGCCCAGGAGGCCATGAGATGGGTGGGCGATCACTGGAACTTTAGATGTCTGCTGGATACCGAG
GGAAAAATGGGCCCTAATTGGGCTATCTGCCACTCTGGCGGCTCAAAAAGAACCGCCGACGGCAGCGAAT
TCGAGTCTCCCAAGAAGAAGAGGAAAGTCTGACCGGTCATCATCACCATCACCATTGAGTTTAAACCCGC
TGATCAGCCTCGACTGTGCCTTCTAGTTGCCAGCCATCTGTTGTTTGCCCCTCCCCCGTGCCTTCCTTGA
CCCTGGAAGGTGCCACTCCCACTGTCCTTTCCTAATAAAATGAGGAAATTGCATCGCATTGTCTGAGTAG
GTGTCATTCTATTCTGGGGGGTGGGGTGGGGCAGGACAGCAAGGGGGAGGATTGGGAAGACAATAGCAGG
CATGCTGGGGATGCGGTGGGCTCTATGGCTTCTGAGGCGGAAAGAACCAGCTGGGGCTCGATACCGTCGA
CCTCTAGCTAGAGCTTGGCGTAATCATGGTCATAGCTGTTTCCTGTGTGAAATTGTTATCCGCTCACAAT
TCCACACAACATACGAGCCGGAAGCATAAAGTGTAAAGCCTAGGGTGCCTAATGAGTGAGCTAACTCACA
TTAATTGCGTTGCGCTCACTGCCCGCTTTCCAGTCGGGAAACCTGTCGTGCCAGCTGCATTAATGAATCG
GCCAACGCGCGGGGAGAGGCGGTTTGCGTATTGGGCGCTCTTCCGCTTCCTCGCTCACTGACTCGCTGCG
CTCGGTCGTTCGGCTGCGGCGAGCGGTATCAGCTCACTCAAAGGCGGTAATACGGTTATCCACAGAATCA
GGGGATAACGCAGGAAAGAACATGTGAGCAAAAGGCCAGCAAAAGGCCAGGAACCGTAAAAAGGCCGCGT
TGCTGGCGTTTTTCCATAGGCTCCGCCCCCCTGACGAGCATCACAAAAATCGACGCTCAAGTCAGAGGTG
GCGAAACCCGACAGGACTATAAAGATACCAGGCGTTTCCCCCTGGAAGCTCCCTCGTGCGCTCTCCTGTT
CCGACCCTGCCGCTTACCGGATACCTGTCCGCCTTTCTCCCTTCGGGAAGCGTGGCGCTTTCTCATAGCT
CACGCTGTAGGTATCTCAGTTCGGTGTAGGTCGTTCGCTCCAAGCTGGGCTGTGTGCACGAACCCCCCGT
TCAGCCCGACCGCTGCGCCTTATCCGGTAACTATCGTCTTGAGTCCAACCCGGTAAGACACGACTTATCG
CCACTGGCAGCAGCCACTGGTAACAGGATTAGCAGAGCGAGGTATGTAGGCGGTGCTACAGAGTTCTTGA
AGTGGTGGCCTAACTACGGCTACACTAGAAGAACAGTATTTGGTATCTGCGCTCTGCTGAAGCCAGTTAC
CTTCGGAAAAAGAGTTGGTAGCTCTTGATCCGGCAAACAAACCACCGCTGGTAGCGGTGGTTTTTTTGTT
TGCAAGCAGCAGATTACGCGCAGAAAAAAAGGATCTCAA
Features (pLannotate 1.2.2; 18 found; start..end, strand, type, name):
    171..1031    -  CDS            AmpR: β-lactamase; bla; confers resistance to ampicillin, carbenicillin, and related antibiotics
   1032..1136    -  promoter       AmpR promoter: bla
   1207..1251    -  misc_feature   bom (fragment): basis of mobility region from pBR322
   1406..1785    +  enhancer       CMV enhancer: human cytomegalovirus immediate early enhancer
   1786..1989    +  promoter       CMV promoter: human cytomegalovirus (CMV) immediate early promoter
   2031..2049    +  promoter       T7 promoter: promoter for bacteriophage T7 RNA polymerase
   2069..2440    +  CDS            Rep (fragment): REP_PCV2 - Experimental evidence at protein level: Swiss-Prot protein existence level 1. Essential for the replication of viral ssDNA. The closed circular ssDNA genome is first converted to a superhelical dsDNA. Rep and/or Rep' binds a specific hairpin at the genome origin of replication. Introduces an endonucleolytic nick within the conserved sequence 5'-AGTATTAC-3' in the intergenic region of the genome, thereby initiating the rolling circle replication (RCR). Following cleavage, binds covalently to the 5'-phosphate of DNA as a tyrosyl ester. The cleavage gives rise to a free 3'-OH that serv
   2486..4087    +  CDS            Cas9(N): N-terminal portion of Streptococcus pyogenes Cas9 (Zetsche et al., 2015)
   4088..6582    +  CDS            Cas9(C) (fragment): C-terminal portion of Streptococcus pyogenes Cas9 (Zetsche et al., 2015)
   6689..8713    +  CDS            DPOL_BPT7: Experimental evidence at protein level: Swiss-Prot protein existence level 1. Replicates viral genomic DNA. This polymerase possesses two enzymatic activities: DNA synthesis (polymerase) and an exonucleolytic activity that degrades single-stranded DNA in the 3'-5' direction (By similarity). Non-processive DNA polymerase that achieves processivity by binding to host thioredoxin (TrxA). This interaction increases the rate of dNTP incorporation to yield a processivity of approximately 800 nucleotides (nt) per binding event. Interacts with DNA helicase gp4 to coordinate nucleotide polymerization w
   8834..9058    +  polyA_signal   bGH poly(A) signal: bovine growth hormone polyadenylation signal
   9062..9083    +  promoter       SV40 promoter (fragment): SV40 enhancer and early promoter
   9088..9104    +  misc_feature   MCS (fragment): pBluescript multiple cloning site
   9153..9169    -  protein_bind   lac operator: The lac repressor binds to the lac operator to inhibit transcription in E. coli. This inhibition can be relieved by adding lactose or isopropyl-β-D-thiogalactopyranoside (IPTG). lac repressor encoded by lacI
   9177..9207    -  promoter       lac promoter: promoter for the E. coli lac operon
   9222..9243    -  protein_bind   CAP binding site: CAP binding activates transcription in the presence of cAMP. E. coli catabolite activator protein
   9256..9348    -  CDS            lacI (fragment): lac repressor; lacI; The lac repressor binds to the lac operator to inhibit transcription in E. coli. This inhibition can be relieved by adding lactose or isopropyl-β-D-thiogalactopyranoside (IPTG).
   9531..10119   -  rep_origin     ori: high-copy-number ColE1/pMB1/pBR322/pUC origin of replication
