[The description below was written by a language model from this plasmid's Addgene catalogue record and pLannotate feature annotations shown in this document.]
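Description:
Polymerase variant click editor (CE1) - pCMV-T7-PCV2-nCas9-T7Sequenase (JO584) is a roughly 10.1 kb mammalian expression and in vitro transcription plasmid built on the pCMV-T7-SpCas9-P2A-EGFP (RTW3027) backbone. It is maintained in E. coli at high copy through a ColE1/pUC-type origin and is selected with ampicillin via the β-lactamase gene and its native promoter. Short remnants of lac regulatory elements, a pBluescript polylinker, an SV40 promoter and the pBR322 bom region are annotated in the backbone, but they appear to be cloning leftovers rather than functional parts. No mammalian selection marker or EGFP reporter is annotated in this derivative.

The payload is a single synthetic fusion open reading frame, PCV2-XTEN-nSpCas9-BPNLS-Sequenase-BPNLS. It sits downstream of the CMV enhancer/promoter and a T7 promoter placed in tandem and is terminated by the bovine growth hormone polyadenylation signal. This arrangement allows either direct expression in transfected mammalian cells or T7-driven transcription of mRNA in vitro. The N-terminal module is a fragment of the porcine circovirus 2 Rep protein, an HUH endonuclease that nicks a specific single-stranded DNA motif and becomes covalently linked to it through a tyrosine. It is joined through an XTEN linker to Streptococcus pyogenes Cas9 carrying H840A, which makes the enzyme a nickase. Bipartite nuclear localization signals flank the C-terminal T7 DNA polymerase in its Sequenase form.

In click editing, the HUH domain tethers a DNA template to the editor, the guided nickase exposes a genomic 3′ end, and the DNA-dependent polymerase copies the template into the target site. This plasmid is a variant of the CE1 architecture that uses T7 Sequenase as its polymerase. The guide RNA and the DNA template are not encoded on the plasmid.
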