Addgene plasmid #208955: Polymerase variant click editor (CE1) - pCMV-T7-PCV2-nCas9-T7Sequenase (JO584)
Purpose: A variant CE1 construct with T7 Sequenase DNA polymerase, expressed from CMV or T7 promoters.
Depositing lab: Benjamin Kleinstiver. Depositing organization: Massachusetts General Hospital. Publication: Click editing enables programmable genome writing using DNA polymerases and HUH endonucleases. Ferreira da Silva J, Tou CJ, King EM, Eller ML, Rufino-Ramos D, Ma L, Cromwell CR, Metovic J, Benning FMC, Chao LH, Eichler FS, Kleinstiver BP. Nat Biotechnol. 2024 Jul 22. doi: 10.1038/s41587-024-02324-x. PubMed 39039307.
Backbone
  Vector backbone: pCMV-T7-SpCas9-P2A-EGFP (RTW3027)
  Vector type: Mammalian Expression, CRISPR ; in vitro transcription; T7 promoter
Growth in bacteria
  Bacterial resistance: Ampicillin, 100 μg/mL
  Growth temperature: 37°C
  Growth strain: DH5alpha
  Copy number: High Copy
Gene/Insert
  Gene/Insert name: PCV2-XTEN-nSpCas9-BPNLS-Sequenase-BPNLS (alt name: JO584)
  Species: Synthetic
  Mutation: nSpCas9(H840A)
  Promoter: CMV and T7
  Tag / fusion protein: BPNLS (C terminal on insert)
  Cloning method: Gibson Cloning
  Sequencing primers: 5′ oBK6928-CCAAGTCTCCACCCCATTGACG; 3′ oBK219-GGGAGTGGCACCTTCCAGGGTC
Terms and licenses: Academic/Nonprofit Terms; Industry Terms: Not Available to Industry
Depositor comments: Please visit https://doi.org/10.1101/2023.09.12.557440 for bioRxiv preprint.
How to cite: Polymerase variant click editor (CE1) - pCMV-T7-PCV2-nCas9-T7Sequenase (JO584) was a gift from Benjamin Kleinstiver (Addgene plasmid # 208955 ; http://n2t.net/addgene:208955 ; RRID:Addgene_208955)
